Addgene plasmid #63061: pIC65
Purpose: Retroviral expression of EGFP-TEV-S-tag Mis12 for protein localization and affinity purification (LAP)
Depositing lab: Iain Cheeseman. Depositing organization: Whitehead Institute for Biomedical Research.
Backbone
  Vector backbone: pJAG98 (pBABEblast)
  Vector type: Mammalian Expression, Retroviral
  Selectable markers: Blasticidin
Growth in bacteria
  Bacterial resistance: Ampicillin, 100 μg/mL
  Growth temperature: 37°C
  Growth strain: DH5alpha
  Copy number: High Copy
Gene/Insert
  Gene/Insert name: hMis12, IMAGE clone 3351245
  Species: H. sapiens (human)
  Insert size (bp): 616
  Mutation: L68R
  Entrez Gene: MIS12 (a.k.a. 2510025F08Rik, KNTC2AP, MTW1, hMis12)
  Tag / fusion protein: EGFP (N terminal on backbone); TEV-S (N terminal on backbone)
  Cloning method: Restriction Enzyme; 5′ cloning site XhoI (destroyed during cloning); 3′ cloning site MfeI (destroyed during cloning)
  Sequencing primers: 5′ pBABE 5'; 3′ pBABE 3'
Terms and licenses: Academic/Nonprofit Terms; Industry Terms: Not Available to Industry
How to cite: pIC65 was a gift from Iain Cheeseman (Addgene plasmid # 63061 ; http://n2t.net/addgene:63061 ; RRID:Addgene_63061)
