[The description below was written by a language model from this plasmid's Addgene catalogue record and pLannotate feature annotations shown in this document.]
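Description:
pIC65 is a Moloney murine leukemia virus-based retroviral vector for mammalian expression, built on pJAG98, a blasticidin-selectable derivative of pBABE. It is propagated in E. coli as a high-copy plasmid through a ColE1/pUC-type origin and an ampicillin resistance gene (β-lactamase with its own promoter). The proviral region is bounded by MMLV long terminal repeats and includes a packaging signal and a truncated gag segment lacking its start codon. Together these allow the transcript to be packaged into retroviral particles when the plasmid is introduced into a suitable packaging cell line, for stable integration into target cells.

The payload is human MIS12 (hMis12, derived from an IMAGE cDNA clone, about 616 bp), a component of the MIS12 complex required for kinetochore formation, chromosome alignment and segregation in mitosis. The record notes an L68R change in the insert. The coding sequence is fused at its N terminus to a backbone-encoded LAP tag made up of EGFP, a TEV protease cleavage site (annotated as a short capTEV-like fragment) and an S-tag. No separate internal promoter is annotated upstream of the fusion, so expression is presumably driven from the 5′ LTR, as is usual for pBABE vectors. Downstream, an SV40 enhancer/early promoter, followed by a bacterial EM7 promoter, drives blasticidin S deaminase for selection of transduced cells. The construct is intended for localization and affinity purification. EGFP fluorescence reports where Mis12 sits in the cell, and the tag supports tandem purification, with TEV cleavage releasing the protein from the EGFP moiety before capture through the S-tag.
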