Features (pLannotate 1.2.2; 19 found; start..end, strand, type, name):
      8..477     +  LTR            LTR: long terminal repeat from Moloney murine leukemia virus
    601..875     +  misc_feature   MESV Ψ (fragment): packaging signal of murine embryonic stem cell virus
    934..1350    +  CDS            gag (truncated): truncated Moloney murine leukemia virus (MMLV) gag gene lacking the start codon
   1391..2107    +  CDS            EGFP: EGFP is a basic (constitutively fluorescent) green fluorescent protein published in 1996, derived from Aequorea victoria. It is reported to be a rapidly-maturing weak dimer with moderate acid sensitivity.
   2134..2152    +  misc_feature   MCS (fragment): pBluescript multiple cloning site
   2153..2172    +  CDS            capTEV™ (fragment): composite tag for in vivo biotinylation, TEV protease cleavage, and 6xHis tagging
   2186..2230    +  CDS            S-Tag: affinity and epitope tag derived from pancreatic ribonuclease A
   2255..2869    +  CDS            MIS12: MIS12_HUMAN - Experimental evidence at protein level: Swiss-Prot protein existence level 1. Part of the MIS12 complex which is required for normal chromosome alignment and segregation and for kinetochore formation during mitosis (PubMed:12515822, PubMed:15502821, PubMed:16585270). Essential for proper kinetochore microtubule attachments (PubMed:23891108). From Homo sapiens (Human).
   2873..2916    +  misc_feature   MCS (fragment): multiple cloning site
   2933..3017    +  CDS            large T antigen (fragment): large T antigen from SV40 (simian virus 40)
   3060..3389    +  promoter       SV40 promoter: SV40 enhancer and early promoter
   3404..3451    +  promoter       EM7 promoter: synthetic bacterial promoter&nbsp
   3470..3867    +  CDS            BSD: blasticidin S deaminase; Aspergillus terreus BSD; confers resistance to blasticidin
   3920..4513    +  LTR            LTR: long terminal repeat from Moloney murine leukemia virus
   4522..4568    +  LTR            5' LTR (truncated) (fragment): truncated long terminal repeat from Moloney murine sarcoma virus
   4651..4699    -  CDS            lacI (fragment): lac repressor; lacI; The lac repressor binds to the lac operator to inhibit transcription in E. coli. This inhibition can be relieved by adding lactose or isopropyl-β-D-thiogalactopyranoside (IPTG).
   4885..5473    -  rep_origin     ori: high-copy-number ColE1/pMB1/pBR322/pUC origin of replication
   5651..6511    -  CDS            AmpR: β-lactamase; bla; confers resistance to ampicillin, carbenicillin, and related antibiotics
   6512..6616    -  promoter       AmpR promoter: bla
>Addgene plasmid #63061 | pIC65 | depositor full sequence | sequence record 104376 | Full Sequence
CTGCAGCCTGAATATGGGCCAAACAGGATATCTGTGGTAAGCAGTTCCTGCCCCGGCTCAGGGCCAAGAA
CAGATGGAACAGCTGAATATGGGCCAAACAGGATATCTGTGGTAAGCAGTTCCTGCCCCGGCTCAGGGCC
AAGAACAGATGGTCCCCAGATGCGGTCCAGCCCTCAGCAGTTTCTAGAGAACCATCAGATGTTTCCAGGG
TGCCCCAAGGACCTGAAATGACCCTGTGCCTTATTTGAACTAACCAATCAGTTCGCTTCTCGCTTCTGTT
CGCGCGCTTCTGCTCCCCGAGCTCAATAAAAGAGCCCACAACCCCTCACTCGGGGCGCCAGTCCTCCGAT
TGACTGAGTCGCCCGGGTACCCGTGTATCCAATAAACCCTCTTGCAGTTGCATCCGACTTGTGGTCTCGC
TGTTCCTTGGGAGGGTCTCCTCTGAGTGATTGACTACCCGTCAGCGGGGGTCTTTCATTTGGGGGCTCGT
CCGGGATCGGGAGACCCCTGCCCAGGGACCACCGACCCACCACCGGGAGGTAAGCTGGCCAGCAACTTAT
CTGTGTCTGTCCGATTGTCTAGTGTCTATGACTGATTTTATGCGCCTGCGTCGGTACTAGTTAGCTAACT
AGCTCTGTATCTGGCGGACCCGTGGTGGAACTGACGAGTTCTGAACACCCGGCCGCAACCCTGGGAGACG
TCCCAGGGACTTTGGGGGCCGTTTTTGTGGCCCGACCTGAGGAAGGGAGTCGATGTGGAATCCGACCCCG
TCAGGATATGTGGTTCTGGTAGGAGACGAGAACCTAAAACAGTTCCCGCCTCCGTCTGAATTTTTGCTTT
CGGTTTGGAACCGAAGCCGCGCGTCTTGTCTGCTGCAGCATCGTTCTGTGTTGTCTCTGTCTGACTGTGT
TTCTGTATTTGTCTGAAAATTAGGGCCAGACTGTTACCACTCCCTTAAGTTTGACCTTAGATCACTGGAA
AGATGTCGAGCGGCTCGCTCACAACCAGTCGGTAGATGTCAAGAAGAGACGTTGGGTTACCTTCTGCTCT
GCAGAATGGCCAACCTTTAACGTCGGATGGCCGCGAGACGGCACCTTTAACCGAGACCTCATCACCCAGG
TTAAGATCAAGGTCTTTTCACCTGGCCCGCATGGACACCCAGACCAGGTCCCCTACATCGTGACCTGGGA
AGCCTTGGCTTTTGACCCCCCTCCCTGGGTCAAGCCCTTTGTACACCCTAAGCCTCCGCCTCCTCTTCTT
CCATCCGCGCCGTCTCTCCCCCTTGAACCTCCTCTTTCGACCCCGCCTCAATCCTCCCTTTATCCAGCCC
TCACTCCTTCTCTAGGCGCCGGCCGGATCCCAGTGTGGTGGTACGCTACCGGTCGCCACCATGGTGAGCA
AGGGCGAGGAGCTGTTCACCGGGGTGGTGCCCATCCTGGTCGAGCTGGACGGCGACGTAAACGGCCACAA
GTTCAGCGTGTCCGGCGAGGGCGAGGGCGATGCCACCTACGGCAAGCTGACCCTGAAGTTCATCTGCACC
ACCGGCAAGCTGCCCGTGCCCTGGCCCACCCTCGTGACCACCCTGACCTACGGCGTGCAGTGCTTCAGCC
GCTACCCCGACCACATGAAGCAGCACGACTTCTTCAAGTCCGCCATGCCCGAAGGCTACGTCCAGGAGCG
CACCATCTTCTTCAAGGACGACGGCAACTACAAGACCCGCGCCGAGGTGAAGTTCGAGGGCGACACCCTG
GTGAACCGCATCGAGCTGAAGGGCATCGACTTCAAGGAGGACGGCAACATCCTGGGGCACAAGCTGGAGT
ACAACTACAACAGCCACAACGTCTATATCATGGCCGACAAGCAGAAGAACGGCATCAAGGTGAACTTCAA
GATCCGCCACAACATCGAGGACGGCAGCGTGCAGCTCGCCGACCACTACCAGCAGAACACCCCCATCGGC
GACGGCCCCGTGCTGCTGCCCGACAACCACTACCTGAGCACCCAGTCCGCCCTGAGCAAAGACCCCAACG
AGAAGCGCGATCACATGGTCCTGCTGGAGTTCGTGACCGCCGCCGGGATCACTCTCGGCATGGACGAGCT
GTACAAGTCCGGAGGGGATCGGTGGAGCTCCACCGGTGGCGGCCGCTCTAGAGAGAATCTTTATTTTCAG
GGCGCCGCCAAATTCAAAGAAACCGCTGCTGCTAAATTCGAACGCCAGCACATGGACAGCGGAGGTGGAG
GTACTAGTCTCGAGATGTCTGTGGATCCAATGACCTACGAGGCCCAGTTCTTTGGCTTCACGCCACAAAC
GTGCATGCTTCGGATCTACATTGCATTTCAAGACTACCTATTTGAAGTGATGCAGGCCGTTGAACAGGTT
ATTCTGAAGAAGCTGGATGGCATCCCAGACTGTGACATTAGCCCAGTGCAGATTCGCAAATGCACAGAGA
AGTTTCTTTGCTTCATGAAAGGACATTTTGATAACCTTTTTAGCAAAATGGAGCAACTGTTTTTGCAGCT
GATTTTACGTATTCCCTCAAACATCTTGCTTCCTGAAGATAAATGTAAGGAGACACCTTATAGTGAGGAA
GATTTTCAGCATCTCCAGAAAGAAATTGAACAGTTACAGGAGAAGTACAAGACTGAATTATGTACTAAGC
AGGCCCTTCTTGCAGAATTAGAAGAGCAAAAAATTGTTCAGGCCAAACTCAAACAGACGTTGACTTTCTT
TGATGAGCTTCATAATGTTGGCAGAGATCATGGGACTAGTGATTTTAGGGAGAGTTTAGTATCCCTGGTT
CAGAACTCCAGAAAACTACAGAACATTAGAGACAATGTGGAAAAGGAATCGAAACGACTGAAAATATCTT
AAAAGCTTCGAATTCTGCAGTCGACGGTACCGCGGGCCCGGGATCCACCGGATCTAGATAACTGATCATA
ATCAGCCATACCACATTTGTAGAGGTTTTACTTGCTTTAAAAAACCTCCCACACCTCCCCCTGAACCTGA
AACATAAAATGAATGCAATTCGCCAGCACAGTGGTCGACCCTGTGGAATGTGTGTCAGTTAGGGTGTGGA
AAGTCCCCAGGCTCCCCAGCAGGCAGAAGTATGCAAAGCATGCATCTCAATTAGTCAGCAACCAGGTGTG
GAAAGTCCCCAGGCTCCCCAGCAGGCAGAAGTATGCAAAGCATGCATCTCAATTAGTCAGCAACCATAGT
CCCGCCCCTAACTCCGCCCATCCCGCCCCTAACTCCGCCCAGTTCCGCCCATTCTCCGCCCCATGGCTGA
CTAATTTTTTTTATTTATGCAGAGGCCGAGGCCGCCTCGGCCTCTGAGCTATTCCAGAAGTAGTGAGGAG
GCTTTTTTGGAGGCCTAGGCTTTTGCAAAAAGCTTGAGCACGTGTTGACAATTAATCATCGGCATAGTAT
ATCGGCATAGTATAATACGACAAGGTGAGGAACTAAACCATGGCCAAGCCTTTGTCTCAAGAAGAATCCA
CCCTCATTGAAAGAGCAACGGCTACAATCAACAGCATCCCCATCTCTGAAGACTACAGCGTCGCCAGCGC
AGCTCTCTCTAGCGACGGCCGCATCTTCACTGGTGTCAATGTATATCATTTTACTGGGGGACCTTGTGCA
GAACTCGTGGTGCTGGGCACTGCTGCTGCTGCGGCAGCTGGCAACCTGACTTGTATCGTCGCGATCGGAA
ATGAGAACAGGGGCATCTTGAGCCCCTGCGGACGGTGCCGACAGGTGCTTCTCGATCTGCATCCTGGGAT
CAAAGCCATAGTGAGGACAGTGATGGACAGCCGACGGCAGTTGGGATTCGTGAATTGCTGCCCTCTGGTT
ATGTGTGGGAGGGCTAAGCACTTCATCGATAAAATAAAAGATTTTATTTAGTCTCCAGAAAAAGGGGGGA
ATGAAAGACCCCACCTGTAGGTTTGGCAAGCTAGCTTAAGTAACGCCATTTTGCAAGGCATGGAAAAATA
CATAACTGAGAATAGAGAAGTTCAGATCAAGGTCAGGAACAGATGGAACAGCTGAATATGGGCCAAACAG
GATATCTGTGGTAAGCAGTTCCTGCCCCGGCTCAGGGCCAAGAACAGATGGAACAGCTGAATATGGGCCA
AACAGGATATCTGTGGTAAGCAGTTCCTGCCCCGGCTCAGGGCCAAGAACAGATGGTCCCCAGATGCGGT
CCAGCCCTCAGCAGTTTCTAGAGAACCATCAGATGTTTCCAGGGTGCCCCAAGGACCTGAAATGACCCTG
TGCCTTATTTGAACTAACCAATCAGTTCGCTTCTCGCTTCTGTTCGCGCGCTTCTGCTCCCCGAGCTCAA
TAAAAGAGCCCACAACCCCTCACTCGGGGCGCCAGTCCTCCGATTGACTGAGTCGCCCGGGTACCCGTGT
ATCCAATAAACCCTCTTGCAGTTGCATCCGACTTGTGGTCTCGCTGTTCCTTGGGAGGGTCTCCTCTGAG
TGATTGACTACCCGTCAGCGGGGGTCTTTCATTTCCGACTTGTGGTCTCGCTGCCTTGGGAGGGTCTCCT
CTGAGTGATTGACTACCCGTCAGCGGGGGTCTTCACATGCAGCATGTATCAAAATTAATTTGGTTTTTTT
TCTTAAGTATTTACATTAAATGGCCATAGTTGCATTAATGAATCGGCCAACGCGCGGGGAGAGGCGGTTT
GCGTATTGGCGCTCTTCCGCTTCCTCGCTCACTGACTCGCTGCGCTCGGTCGTTCGGCTGCGGCGAGCGG
TATCAGCTCACTCAAAGGCGGTAATACGGTTATCCACAGAATCAGGGGATAACGCAGGAAAGAACATGTG
AGCAAAAGGCCAGCAAAAGGCCAGGAACCGTAAAAAGGCCGCGTTGCTGGCGTTTTTCCATAGGCTCCGC
CCCCCTGACGAGCATCACAAAAATCGACGCTCAAGTCAGAGGTGGCGAAACCCGACAGGACTATAAAGAT
ACCAGGCGTTTCCCCCTGGAAGCTCCCTCGTGCGCTCTCCTGTTCCGACCCTGCCGCTTACCGGATACCT
GTCCGCCTTTCTCCCTTCGGGAAGCGTGGCGCTTTCTCATAGCTCACGCTGTAGGTATCTCAGTTCGGTG
TAGGTCGTTCGCTCCAAGCTGGGCTGTGTGCACGAACCCCCCGTTCAGCCCGACCGCTGCGCCTTATCCG
GTAACTATCGTCTTGAGTCCAACCCGGTAAGACACGACTTATCGCCACTGGCAGCAGCCACTGGTAACAG
GATTAGCAGAGCGAGGTATGTAGGCGGTGCTACAGAGTTCTTGAAGTGGTGGCCTAACTACGGCTACACT
AGAAGGACAGTATTTGGTATCTGCGCTCTGCTGAAGCCAGTTACCTTCGGAAAAAGAGTTGGTAGCTCTT
GATCCGGCAAACAAACCACCGCTGGTAGCGGTGGTTTTTTTGTTTGCAAGCAGCAGATTACGCGCAGAAA
AAAAGGATCTCAAGAAGATCCTTTGATCTTTTCTACGGGGTCTGACGCTCAGTGGAACGAAAACTCACGT
TAAGGGATTTTGGTCATGAGATTATCAAAAAGGATCTTCACCTAGATCCTTTTAAATTAAAAATGAAGTT
TGCGGCCGCAAATCAATCTAAAGTATATATGAGTAAACTTGGTCTGACAGTTACCAATGCTTAATCAGTG
AGGCACCTATCTCAGCGATCTGTCTATTTCGTTCATCCATAGTTGCCTGACTCCCCGTCGTGTAGATAAC
TACGATACGGGAGGGCTTACCATCTGGCCCCAGTGCTGCAATGATACCGCGAGACCCACGCTCACCGGCT
CCAGATTTATCAGCAATAAACCAGCCAGCCGGAAGGGCCGAGCGCAGAAGTGGTCCTGCAACTTTATCCG
CCTCCATCCAGTCTATTAATTGTTGCCGGGAAGCTAGAGTAAGTAGTTCGCCAGTTAATAGTTTGCGCAA
CGTTGTTGCCATTGCTACAGGCATCGTGGTGTCACGCTCGTCGTTTGGTATGGCTTCATTCAGCTCCGGT
TCCCAACGATCAAGGCGAGTTACATGATCCCCCATGTTGTGCAAAAAAGCGGTTAGCTCCTTCGGTCCTC
CGATCGTTGTCAGAAGTAAGTTGGCCGCAGTGTTATCACTCATGGTTATGGCAGCACTGCATAATTCTCT
TACTGTCATGCCATCCGTAAGATGCTTTTCTGTGACTGGTGAGTACTCAACCAAGTCATTCTGAGAATAG
TGTATGCGGCGACCGAGTTGCTCTTGCCCGGCGTCAACACGGGATAATACCGCGCCACATAGCAGAACTT
TAAAAGTGCTCATCATTGGAAAACGTTCTTCGGGGCGAAAACTCTCAAGGATCTTACCGCTGTTGAGATC
CAGTTCGATGTAACCCACTCGTGCACCCAACTGATCTTCAGCATCTTTTACTTTCACCAGCGTTTCTGGG
TGAGCAAAAACAGGAAGGCAAAATGCCGCAAAAAAGGGAATAAGGGCGACACGGAAATGTTGAATACTCA
TACTCTTCCTTTTTCAATATTATTGAAGCATTTATCAGGGTTATTGTCTCATGAGCGGATACATATTTGA
ATGTATTTAGAAAAATAAACAAATAGGGGTTCCGCGCACATTTCCCCGAAAAGTGCCAC
