>Addgene plasmid #63061 | pIC65 | addgene partial sequence | sequence record 106956 | EGFP-C 5'-CATGGTCCTGCTGGAGTTCGTG-3'
GTCCGGAGGGGATCGGTGGAGCTCCACCGGTGGCGGCCGCTCTAGAGAGAATCTTTATTTTCAGGGCGCC
GCCAAATTCAAAGAAACCGCTGCTGCTAAATTCGAACGCCAGCACATGGACAGCGGAGGTGGAGGTACTA
GTCTCGAGATGTCTGTGGATCCAATGACCTACGAGGCCCAGTTCTTTGGCTTCACGCCACAAACGTGCAT
GCTTCGGATCTACATTGCATTTCAAGACTACCTATTTGAAGTGATGCAGGCCGTTGAACAGGTTATTCTG
AAGAAGCTGGATGGCATCCCAGACTGTGACATTAGCCCAGTGCAGATTCGCAAATGCACAGAGAAGTTTC
TTTGCTTCATGAAAGGACATTTTGATAACCTTTTTAGCAAAATGGAGCAACTGTTTTTGCAGCTGATTTT
ACGTATTCCCTCAAACATCTTGCTTCCTGAAGATAAATGTAAGGAGACACCTTATAGTGAGGAAGATTTT
CAGCATCTCCAGAAAGAAATTGAACAGTTACAGGAGAAGTACAAGACTGAATTATGTACTAAGCAGGCCC
TTCTTGCAGAATTAGAAGAGCAAAAAATTGTTCAGGCCAAACTCAAACAGACGTTGACTTTCTTTGATGA
GCTTCATAATGTTGGCAGAGATCATGGGACTAGTGATTTTAGGGAGAGTTTAGTATCCCTGGTTCAGAAC
TCCAG
