>Addgene plasmid #63061 | pIC65 | addgene partial sequence | sequence record 107639 | pBABE3 5'-ACCCTAACTGACACACATTCC-3'
GCATTCATTTTATGTTTCAGGTTCAGGGGGAGGTGTGGGAGGTTTTTTAAAGCAAGTAAAACCTCTACAA
ATGTGGTATGGCTGATTATGATCAGTTATCTAGATCCGGTGGATCCCGGGCCCGCGGTACCGTCGACTGC
AGAATTCGAAGCTTTTAAGATATTTTCAGTCGTTTCGATTCCTTTTCCACATTGTCTCTAATGTTCTGTA
GTTTTCTGGAGTTCTGAACCAGGGATACTAAACTCTCCCTAAAATCACTAGTCCCATGATCTCTGCCAAC
ATTATGAAGCTCATCAAAGAAAGTCAACGTCTGTTTGAGTTTGGCCTGAACAATTTTTTGCTCTTCTAAT
TCTGCAAGAAGGGCCTGCTTAGTACATAATTCAGTCTTGTACTTCTCCTGTAACTGTTCAATTTCTTTCT
GGAGATGCTGAAAATCTTCCTCACTATAAGGTGTCTCCTTACATTTATCTTCAGGAAGCAAGATGTTTGA
GGGAATACGTAAAATCAGCTGCAAAAACAGTTGCTCCATTTTGCTAAAAAGGTTATCAAAATGTCCTTTC
ATGAAGCAACGAAACTTCTCTGTGCATTTGCGAATCTGCACTGGGCTAATGTCACAGTCTGGGATGCCAT
CCAGCTTCTTCAGAATAACCTGTTCAACGGCCTGCATCACTTCAAATAGGTAGTCTTGAAATGCAATGTA
GATCCGAAGCATGCACGTTTGTGGCGTG
