>Addgene plasmid #63061 | pIC65 | addgene partial sequence | sequence record 135905 | pEGFP-R 5'-acctctacaaatgtggtatg-3'
CGGTGGATCCGGGCCCGCGGTACCGTCGACTGCAGAATTCGAAGCTTTTAAGATATTTTCAGTCGTTTCG
ATTCCTTTTCCACATTGTCTCTAATGTTCTGTAGTTTTCTGGAGTTCTGAACCAGGGATACTAAACTCTC
CCTAAAATCACTAGTCCCATGATCTCTGCCAACATTATGAAGCTCATCAAAGAAAGTCAACGTCTGTTTG
AGTTTGGCCTGAACAATTTTTTGCTCTTCTAATTCTGCAAGAAGGGCCTGCTTAGTACATAATTCAGTCT
TGTACTTCTCCTGTAACTGTTCAATTTCTTTCTGGAGATGCTGAAAATCTTCCTCACTATAAGGTGTCTC
CTTACATTTATCTTCAGGAAGCAAGATGTTTGAGGGAATACGTAAAATCAGCTGCAAAAACAGTTGCTCC
ATTTTGCTAAAAAGGTTATCAAAATGTCCTTTCATGAAGCAACGAAACTTCTCTGTGCATTTGCGAATCT
GCACTGGGCTAATGTCACAGTCTGGGATGCCATCCAGCTTCTTCAGAATAACCTGTTCAACGGCCTGCAT
CACTTCAAATAGGTAGTCTTGAAATGCAATGTAGATCCGAAGCATGCACGTTTGTGGCGTGAAGCCAAAG
AACTGGGCCTCGTAGGTCATTGGATCCACAGACAT
